Addgene plasmid #17254: pCM5.47
Depositing lab: Geraldine Seydoux. Depositing organization: Johns Hopkins University and School of Medicine. Publication: 3' UTRs are the primary regulators of gene expression in the C. elegans germline. Merritt C, Rasoloson D, Ko D, Seydoux G. Curr Biol. 2008 Oct 14;18(19):1476-82. doi: 10.1016/j.cub.2008.08.013. Epub 2008 Sep 25. PubMed 18818082.
Backbone
  Vector backbone: pDONRP2RP3
  Backbone size w/o insert (bp): 2641
  Vector type: Gateway
Growth in bacteria
  Bacterial resistance: Kanamycin, 50 μg/mL
  Growth temperature: 37°C
  Growth strain: DH5alpha
  Copy number: Unknown
Gene/Insert
  Gene/Insert name: pie-1 3'utr in pDONRP2RP3
  Species: C. elegans (nematode)
  Insert size (bp): 122
  Cloning method: Gateway Cloning; 5′ cloning site attP2R (destroyed during cloning); 3′ cloning site attP3 (destroyed during cloning)
  Sequencing primers: 5′ M13Forward
Terms and licenses: Academic/Nonprofit Terms; Industry Terms: Not Available to Industry
How to cite: pCM5.47 was a gift from Geraldine Seydoux (Addgene plasmid # 17254 ; http://n2t.net/addgene:17254 ; RRID:Addgene_17254)
