[The description below was written by a language model from this plasmid's Addgene catalogue record and the feature table of its GenBank file.]
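Description:
pCM5.47 is a Gateway entry clone carrying the 3′ untranslated region of the C. elegans pie-1 gene, built by BP recombination into the pDONR P2R-P3 donor backbone. The 122 bp insert replaced the donor cassette, destroying the original attP2R and attP3 sites. The resulting 2,762 bp plasmid carries attR2 and attL3 sites, separated by a gap that matches the recorded insert size, although the 3′ UTR itself is not annotated as a feature. This attR2/attL3 configuration marks it as a third-position (3′ element) entry clone for MultiSite Gateway assembly. In an LR reaction it is combined with a 5′ promoter entry clone, a middle coding-sequence entry clone and a compatible destination vector to produce a promoter–ORF–3′ UTR transgene in a defined order.

The plasmid is maintained in E. coli through a high-copy ColE1/pUC-type origin and selected with kanamycin via the aph(3′)-Ia (KanR) gene. The rrnB T1 and T2 transcription terminators lie upstream of the recombination cassette and insulate the insert from read-through transcription from the backbone. M13 forward and reverse primer sites and a T7 promoter flank the att sites, allowing the insert to be verified by sequencing. There is no eukaryotic promoter, reporter or worm selection marker, so the plasmid is a modular building block rather than an expression vector.

The GenBank record assigns it to a vector kit, and the associated publication examines 3′ UTRs as regulators of gene expression in the C. elegans germline. This fits its use in supplying the pie-1 3′ UTR to assembled transgenes intended for germline expression or for testing 3′ UTR-dependent regulation.
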