LOCUS       Exported 2762 bp ds-DNA circular SYN 12-MAY-2021
DEFINITION  synthetic circular DNA
ACCESSION   .
VERSION     .
KEYWORDS    pCM5.47
SOURCE      synthetic DNA construct
  ORGANISM  synthetic DNA construct
REFERENCE   1 (bases 1 to 2762)
  TITLE     Seydoux Lab - Third Generation Vector Kit
REFERENCE   2 (bases 1 to 2762)
  AUTHORS   .
  TITLE     Direct Submission
  JOURNAL   Exported May 12, 2021 from SnapGene Server 1.1.58
            http://www.snapgene.com
FEATURES             Location/Qualifiers
     source          1..2762
                     /organism="synthetic DNA construct"
                     /mol_type="other DNA"
     primer_bind     92..109
                     /label=L4440
                     /note="L4440 vector, forward primer"
     terminator      268..295
                     /label=rrnB T2 terminator
                     /note="transcription terminator T2 from the E. coli rrnB
                     gene"
     terminator      387..473
                     /gene="Escherichia coli rrnB"
                     /label=rrnB T1 terminator
                     /note="transcription terminator T1 from the E. coli rrnB
                     gene"
     primer_bind     522..544
                     /label=M13/pUC Forward
                     /note="In lacZ gene"
     primer_bind     536..553
                     /label=M13 Forward
                     /note="In lacZ gene. Also called M13-F20 or M13 (-21)
                     Forward"
     primer_bind     537..553
                     /label=M13 fwd
                     /note="common sequencing primer, one of multiple similar
                     variants"
     protein_bind    complement(624..748)
                     /gene="mutant version of attR"
                     /label=attR2
                     /bound_moiety="LR Clonase(TM)"
                     /note="recombination site for the Gateway(R) LR reaction"
     protein_bind    complement(871..966)
                     /gene="mutant version of attL"
                     /label=attL3
                     /bound_moiety="LR Clonase(TM)"
                     /note="recombination site for the Gateway(R) LR reaction"
     primer_bind     complement(1003..1022)
                     /label=T7
                     /note="T7 promoter, forward primer"
     promoter        complement(1004..1022)
                     /label=T7 promoter
                     /note="promoter for bacteriophage T7 RNA polymerase"
     primer_bind     complement(1027..1043)
                     /label=M13 rev
                     /note="common sequencing primer, one of multiple similar
                     variants"
     primer_bind     complement(1027..1043)
                     /label=M13 Reverse
                     /note="In lacZ gene. Also called M13-rev"
     primer_bind     complement(1145..1164)
                     /label=pENTR-R
                     /note="pENTR vectors, reverse primer"
     CDS             1156..1965
                     /codon_start=1
                     /gene="aph(3')-Ia"
                     /product="aminoglycoside phosphotransferase"
                     /label=KanR
                     /note="confers resistance to kanamycin in bacteria or G418
                     (Geneticin(R)) in eukaryotes"
                     /translation="MSHIQRETSRPRLNSNMDADLYGYKWARDNVGQSGATIYRLYGKP
                     DAPELFLKHGKGSVANDVTDEMVRLNWLTEFMPLPTIKHFIRTPDDAWLLTTAIPGKTA
                     FQVLEEYPDSGENIVDALAVFLRRLHSIPVCNCPFNSDRVFRLAQAQSRMNNGLVDASD
                     FDDERNGWPVEQVWKEMHKLLPFSPDSVVTHGDFSLDNLIFDEGKLIGCIDVGRVGIAD
                     RYQDLAILWNCLGEFSPSLQKRLFQKYGIDNPDMNKLQFHLMLDEFF"
     primer_bind     complement(1223..1242)
                     /label=Kan-R
                     /note="Kanamycin resistance gene, reverse primer"
     rep_origin      2112..2700
                     /direction=RIGHT
                     /label=ori
                     /note="high-copy-number ColE1/pMB1/pBR322/pUC origin of
                     replication"
     primer_bind     2601..2620
                     /label=pBR322ori-F
                     /note="pBR322 origin, forward primer"
ORIGIN
        1 ctttcctgcg ttatcccctg attctgtgga taaccgtatt accgcctttg agtgagctga
       61 taccgctcgc cgcagccgaa cgaccgagcg cagcgagtca gtgagcgagg aagcggaaga
      121 gcgcccaata cgcaaaccgc ctctccccgc gcgttggccg attcattaat gcagctggca
      181 cgacaggttt cccgactgga aagcgggcag tgagcgcaac gcaattaata cgcgtaccgc
      241 tagccaggaa gagtttgtag aaacgcaaaa aggccatccg tcaggatggc cttctgctta
      301 gtttgatgcc tggcagttta tggcgggcgt cctgcccgcc accctccggg ccgttgcttc
      361 acaacgttca aatccgctcc cggcggattt gtcctactca ggagagcgtt caccgacaaa
      421 caacagataa aacgaaaggc ccagtcttcc gactgagcct ttcgttttat ttgatgcctg
      481 gcagttccct actctcgcgt taacgctagc atggatgttt tcccagtcac gacgttgtaa
      541 aacgacggcc agtcttaagc tcgggccctg cagctctaga gctcgaattc tacaggtcac
      601 taataccatc taagtagttg attcatagtg actgcatatg ttgtgtttta cagtattatg
      661 tagtctgttt tttatgcaaa atctaattta atatattgat atttatatca ttttacgttt
      721 ctcgttcaac tttcttgtac aaagtgggat aattttgccg tattttccat attttgtttt
      781 gtatatttat ccactcaccc cctctctttg tcctgtgaat gaacttgtgc caaaaaagcc
      841 aaaaataatt tacttttttt aaagacatat caactttatt atacaaagtt ggcattataa
      901 aaaagcattg cttatcaatt tgttgcaacg aacaggtcac tatcagtcaa aataaaatca
      961 ttatttggag ctccatggta gcgttaacgc ggccgcgata tcccctatag tgagtcgtat
     1021 tacatggtca tagctgtttc ctggcagctc tggcccgtgt ctcaaaatct ctgatgttac
     1081 attgcacaag ataaaaatat atcatcatga acaataaaac tgtctgctta cataaacagt
     1141 aatacaaggg gtgttatgag ccatattcaa cgggaaacgt cgaggccgcg attaaattcc
     1201 aacatggatg ctgatttata tgggtataaa tgggctcgcg ataatgtcgg gcaatcaggt
     1261 gcgacaatct atcgcttgta tgggaagccc gatgcgccag agttgtttct gaaacatggc
     1321 aaaggtagcg ttgccaatga tgttacagat gagatggtca gactaaactg gctgacggaa
     1381 tttatgcctc ttccgaccat caagcatttt atccgtactc ctgatgatgc atggttactc
     1441 accactgcga tccccggaaa aacagcattc caggtattag aagaatatcc tgattcaggt
     1501 gaaaatattg ttgatgcgct ggcagtgttc ctgcgccggt tgcattcgat tcctgtttgt
     1561 aattgtcctt ttaacagcga tcgcgtattt cgtctcgctc aggcgcaatc acgaatgaat
     1621 aacggtttgg ttgatgcgag tgattttgat gacgagcgta atggctggcc tgttgaacaa
     1681 gtctggaaag aaatgcataa acttttgcca ttctcaccgg attcagtcgt cactcatggt
     1741 gatttctcac ttgataacct tatttttgac gaggggaaat taataggttg tattgatgtt
     1801 ggacgagtcg gaatcgcaga ccgataccag gatcttgcca tcctatggaa ctgcctcggt
     1861 gagttttctc cttcattaca gaaacggctt tttcaaaaat atggtattga taatcctgat
     1921 atgaataaat tgcagtttca tttgatgctc gatgagtttt tctaatcaga attggttaat
     1981 tggttgtaac actggcagag cattacgctg acttgacggg acggcgcaag ctcatgacca
     2041 aaatccctta acgtgagtta cgcgtcgttc cactgagcgt cagaccccgt agaaaagatc
     2101 aaaggatctt cttgagatcc tttttttctg cgcgtaatct gctgcttgca aacaaaaaaa
     2161 ccaccgctac cagcggtggt ttgtttgccg gatcaagagc taccaactct ttttccgaag
     2221 gtaactggct tcagcagagc gcagatacca aatactgtcc ttctagtgta gccgtagtta
     2281 ggccaccact tcaagaactc tgtagcaccg cctacatacc tcgctctgct aatcctgtta
     2341 ccagtggctg ctgccagtgg cgataagtcg tgtcttaccg ggttggactc aagacgatag
     2401 ttaccggata aggcgcagcg gtcgggctga acggggggtt cgtgcacaca gcccagcttg
     2461 gagcgaacga cctacaccga actgagatac ctacagcgtg agcattgaga aagcgccacg
     2521 cttcccgaag ggagaaaggc ggacaggtat ccggtaagcg gcagggtcgg aacaggagag
     2581 cgcacgaggg agcttccagg gggaaacgcc tggtatcttt atagtcctgt cgggtttcgc
     2641 cacctctgac ttgagcgtcg atttttgtga tgctcgtcag gggggcggag cctatggaaa
     2701 aacgccagca acgcggcctt tttacggttc ctggcctttt gctggccttt tgctcacatg
     2761 tt
//
