>Addgene plasmid #17254 | pCM5.47 | addgene partial sequence | sequence record 23327 | M13-F20 5'-TGTAAAACGACGGCCAGT-3'
TAGAGCTCGNTTCTACAGGTCACTAATACCATCTAAGTAGTTGGTTCATAGTGACTGCATATGTTGTGTT
TTACAGTATTATGTAGTCTGTTTTTTATGCAAAATCTAATTTAATATATTGATATTTATATCATTTTACG
TTTCTCGTTCAACTTTCTTGTACAAAGTGGGATAATTTTGCCGTATTTTCCATATTTTGTTTTGTATATT
TATCCACTCACCCCCTCTCTTTGTCCTGTGAATGAACTTGTGCCAAAAAAGCCAAAAATAATTTACTTTT
TTTAAAGACATATCAACTTTATTATACAAAGTTGGCATTATAAAAAAGCATTGCTTATCAATTTGTTGCA
ACGAACAGGTCACTATCAGTCAAAATAAAATCATTATTTGGAGCTCCATGGTAGCGTTAACGCGGCCGCG
ATATCCCCTATAGTGAGTCGTATTACATGGTCATAGCTGTTTCCTGGCAGCTCTGGCCCGTGTCTCAAAA
TCTCTGATGTTACATTGCACAAGATAAAAATATATCATCATGAACAATAAAACTGTCTGCTTACATAAAC
AGTAATACAAGGGGTGTTATGAGCCATATTCAACGGGAAACGTCGAGGCCGCGATTAAATTCCAACATGG
ATGCTGATTTATATGGGTATAAATGGGCTCGCGATAATGTCGGGCAATCAGGTGCGACAATCTATCGCTT
GTATGGGAAGCCCGATGCGCCAGAGTTGTTTCTGAAACATGGCAAAGGTAGCGTTGCCAATGATGTTACA
GATGAGATGGTCAGACTAAACTGGCTGACGGAATTTATGCCTCTTCCGACCATCAAGCATTTTATCCGTA
CTCCTGATGATGCATGGTTACTCACCACTGCGATCCCCGGAAAAACAGCATTCCAGGTATTAGAAGAATA
TCCTGATTCNN
